>Addgene plasmid #92256 | pMCh-133 | addgene full sequence | sequence record 194477 | Addgene NGS Result
GCCTCGGCCTCTGCATAAATAAAAAAAATTAGTCAGCCATGGGGCGGAGAATGGGCGGAACTGGGCGGAG
TTAGGGGCGGGATGGGCGGAGTTAGGGGCGGGACTATGGTTGCTGACTAATTGAGATGCATGCTTTGCAT
ACTTCTGCCTGCTGGGGAGCCTGGGGACTTTCCACACCTGGTTGCTGACTAATTGAGATGCATGCTTTGC
ATACTTCTGCCTGCTGGGGAGCCTGGGGACTTTCCACACCCTAACTGACACACATTCCACAGCTGGTTCT
TTCCGCCTCAGAAGGTACCTAACCAAGTTCCTCTTTCAGAGGTTATTTCAGGCCATGGTGCTGCGCAGAT
CCGCGTATGCGGTGTGAAATACCGCACAGATGCGTAAGGAGAAAATACCGCATCAGGAAATTGTAAGCGT
TAATATTTTGTTAAAATTCGCGTTAAATTTTTGTTAAATCAGCTCATTTTTTAACCAATAGGCCGAAATC
GGCAAAATCCCTTATAAATCAAAAGAATAGACCGAGATAGGGT
[37 nt withheld, positions 534-570]
AAAGAACGTGGACTCCAACGTCAAAGG
[49 nt withheld, positions 598-646]
T
[91 nt withheld, positions 648-738]
G
[124 nt withheld, positions 740-863]
CCATTCGCCATTCAGGCTGCGCAACTGTTGGGAAGGGCGATCGGTGCGGGCCTCTTCGCTATTACGCCAG
CCCGGATCGATCCTTATCGGATTTTACCACATTTGTAGAGGTTTTACTTGCTTTAAAAAACCTCCCACAT
CTCCCCCTGAACCTGAAACATAAAATGAATGCAATTGTTGTTGTTAACTTGTTTATTGCAGCTTATAATG
GTTACAAATAAAGCAATAGCATCACAAATTTCACAAATAAAGCATTTTTTTCACTGCATTCTAGTTGTGG
TTTGTCCAAACTCATCAATGTATCTTATCATGTCTGCTCGAAGCATTAACCCTCACTAAAGGGAAGCGGC
CGCGGCTCTCCTGGTGCTGATGATGGCAGCGCCTACAGGGACTCCCCGCTGAGCAGGTCCCCAGGCAGCA
GGGTGGTTAGCGGCGTGGGGCTGCCTATCACCCTGCTGTCGTCGGCGCTGGGCGGGCCCCACAGGCTGCT
GGAGTACTGGGGCACCCCGCCCCACAGCAGCTCACTGCTCCCCTTGCCACCCAGGCACGGGGCGTTCCAG
TGGCCAGCGTCGCTGCGTACCAGGCCATGGGAGCTGCCCGCTGCGCTGAGCCGCGGCTGGCTGGACGCGC
TGCTGGACTGCCAGCTGGAAGTGGGTGGCAGCGCCTGGCCTTGGGCTAAGAAGCGATTCACTTCTTCTTC
ACCAGCGAACTCGGCCAGGATGGTAGTGTTTCCCAGGACGCACATGTGCAGAGACTTCTGGGCCTTGGCA
GCCTCCTCCTTGGAGCTGTACCGGACCACAGCATTGCCTTGAGTCAGATTCAGGTGGAATGTGATAAGAG
GCCCATGTTGCAAACACAATGTCCGCAGTGTAGAACCATCAATCTGGGGAGTGAGGTTTCGAAGAACGAG
CCAGCTGCTGGTTCTTCCTGAGGTGTCGGTGCTCCAGGCAGAACCCGAGGAGTAGGAGCTGGTCCAGCCG
AGGGGGCTGGCACCCCAGGTGGAGGAGGGCTTGGGATTGGTTAACCCTGGAGGTGGCCTCGTGGGTGCAG
TACTGTTTCTGGGCACCTTCCATAGTTCATGAGACAGAGAGGCTTGCGTGTGGGAGGTAGGGCCAGAGGA
CCACGTCGATTTGATGTCTGACAGTTTACCTCCACTCTTGAGGAGGTAGCGGTTGACATCCTGGATGGTG
GTGTTGATGGTAGGCCCAGTGGGGACACTGCCAGGAGTGACGTCAGGGTCATTCTCAGGGTCAATATTCT
GCAGTCCTTTCCATGGAACTCCCGGATGGAATTCTGGGGGCCAGTTGATGCTAGAGCCATTTGAGATTTT
ATCACTGTCAGATTTGGCACGGAATTCGACGGGATCCGCGTCGAGTGAAGCGTAATCTGGAACATCATAT
GGGTAGGCCATGGTGTAAGCTTGGGCAGCCTCGAGCGGTGGGTTTGCAGCTTTCCATTGAGCTTGTTTCT
CAGCGCGACGCTCACGTCGTCGTGTTTGTGCGTCCATGGTGGCTAGCCTATAGTGAGTCGTATTAAGTAC
TCTAGCCTTAAGAGCTGTAATTGAACTGGGAGTGGACACCTGTGGAGAGAAAGGCAAAGTGGATGTCAGT
AAGACCAATAGGTGCCTATCAGAAACGCAAGAGTCTTCTCTGTCTCGACAAGCCCAGTTTCTATTGGTCT
CCTTAAACCTGTCTTGTAACCTTGATACTTACCTGCCCAGTGCCTCACGACCAACTTCTGCAAGGCTACC
TTAAGAGAGTCACTGCAGCTTAAGTTCGAGACTGTTGTGTCAGAAGCACTGACTGCGTTAGCAATTTAAC
TGTGATAAACTACCGCAATAAAGCTTCTAGTGATCTGACGGTTCACTAAACGAGCTCTGCTTATATAGAC
CTCCCACCGTACACGCCTACCGCCCATTTGCGTCAACGGGGCGGGCGATCGCAGTTGTTACGACATTTTG
GAAAGTCCCGTTGATTTTGGTGCCAAAACAAACTCCCATTGACGTCAATGGGGTGGAGACTTGGAAATCC
CCGTGAGTCAAACCGCTATCCACGCCCATTGGTGTACTGCCAAAACCGCATCACCATGGTAATAGCGATG
ACTAATACGTAGATGTACTGCCAAGTAGGAAAGTCCCGTAAGGTCATGTACTGGGCATAATGCCAGGCGG
GCCATTTACCGTCATTGACGTCAATAGGGGGCGGACTTGGCATATGATACACTTGATGTACTGCCAAGTG
GGCAGTTTACCGTAAATACTCCACCCATTGACGTCAATGGAAAGTCCCTATTGGCGTTACTATGGGAACA
TACGTCATTATTGACGTCAATGGGCGGGGGTCGTTGGGCGGTCAGCCAGGCGGGCCATTTACCGTAAGTT
ATGTAACGCGGAACTCCATATATGGGCTATGAACTAATGACCCCGTAATTGATTACTATTAATAACTAGT
CAATAATCAATGCCAACATGGCGGTCATATTGGACATGAGCCAATATAAATGTACATATTATGATATAGA
TACAACGTATGCAATGGCCAATAGCCAATATTGATTTATGCTATATAACCAATGAATAATATGGCTAATG
GCCAATATTGAAGATCTGTCGAGCCATGTGAGCAAAAGGCCAGCAAAAGGCCAGGAACCGTAAAAAGGCC
GCGTTGCTGGCGTTTTTCCATAGGCTCCGCCCCCCTGACGAGCATCACAAAAATCGACGCTCAAGTCAGA
GGTGGCGAAACCCGACAGGACTATAAAGATACCAGGCGTTTCCCCCTGGAAGCTCCCTCGTGCGCTCTCC
TGTTCCGACCCTGCCGCTTACCGGATACCTGTCCGCCTTTCTCCCTTCGGGAAGCGTGGCGCTTTCTCAT
AGCTCACGCTGTAGGTATCTCAGTTCGGTGTAGGTCGTTCGCTCCAAGCTGGGCTGTGTGCACGAACCCC
CCGTTCAGCCCGACCGCTGCGCCTTATCCGGTAACTATCGTCTTGAGTCCAACCCGGTAAGACACGACTT
ATCGCCACTGGCAGCAGCCACTGGTAACAGGATTAGCAGAGCGAGGTATGTAGGCGGTGCTACAGAGTTC
TTGAAGTGGTGGCCTAACTACGGCTACACTAGAAGAACAGTATTTGGTATCTGCGCTCTGCTGAAGCCAG
TTACCTTCGGAAAAAGAGTTGGTAGCTCTTGATCCGGCAAACAAACCACCGCTGGTAGCGGTGGTTTTTT
TGTTTGCAAGCAGCAGATTACGCGCAGAAAAAAAGGATCTCAAGAAGATCCTTTGATCTTTTCTACGGGG
TCTGACGCTCAGTGGAACGAAAACTCACGTTAAGGGATTTTGGTCATGAGATTATCAAAAAGGATCTTCA
CCTAGATCCTTTTAAATTAAAAATGAAGTTTTAAATCAATCTAAAGTATATATGAGTAAACTTGGTCTGA
CAGTTACCAATGCTTAATCAGTGAGGCACCTATCTCAGCGATCTGTCTATTTCGTTCATCCATAGTTGCC
TGACTCCCCGTCGTGTAGATAACTACGATACGGGAGGGCTTACCATCTGGCCCCAGTGCTGCAATGATAC
CGCGAGACCCACGCTCACCGGCTCCAGATTTATCAGCAATAAACCAGCCAGCCGGAAGGGCCGAGCGCAG
AAGTGGTCCTGCAACTTTATCCGCCTCCATCCAGTCTATTAATTGTTGCCGGGAAGCTAGAGTAAGTAGT
TCGCCAGTTAATAGTTTGCGCAACGTTGTTGCCATTGCTACAGGCATCGTGGTGTCACGCTCGTCGTTTG
GTATGGCTTCATTCAGCTCCGGTTCCCAACGATCAAGGCGAGTTACATGATCCCCCATGTTGTGCAAAAA
AGCGGTTAGCTCCTTCGGTCCTCCGATCGTTGTCAGAAGTAAGTTGGCCGCAGTGTTATCACTCATGGTT
ATGGCAGCACTGCATAATTCTCTTACTGTCATGCCATCCGTAAGATGCTTTTCTGTGACTGGTGAGTACT
CAACCAAGTCATTCTGAGAATAGTGTATGCGGCGACCGAGTTGCTCTTGCCCGGCGTCAATACGGGATAA
TACCGCGCCACATAGCAGAACTTTAAAAGTGCTCATCATTGGAAAACGTTCTTCGGGGCGAAAACTCTCA
AGGATCTTACCGCTGTTGAGATCCAGTTCGATGTAACCCACTCGTGCACCCAACTGATCTTCAGCATCTT
TTACTTTCACCAGCGTTTCTGGGTGAGCAAAAACAGGAAGGCAAAATGCCGCAAAAAAGGGAATAAGGGC
GACACGGAAATGTTGAATACTCATACTCTTCCTTTTTCAATATTATTGAAGCATTTATCAGGGTTATTGT
CTCATGAGCGGATACATATTTGAATGTATTTAGAAAAATAAACAAATAGGGGTTCCGCGCACATTTCCCC
GAAAAGTGCCACCTGACGTCTAAGAAACCATTATTATCATGACATTAACCTATAAAAATAGGCGTATCAC
GAGGCCCTTTCGTCTCGCGCGTTTCGGTGATGACGGTGAAAACCTCTGACACATGCAGCTCCCGGAGACG
GTCACAGCTTGTCTGTAAGCGGATGCCGGGAGCAGACAAGCCCGTCAGGGCGCGTCAGCGGGTGTTGGCG
GGTGTCGGGGCTGGCTTAACTATGCGGCATCAGAGCAGATTGTACTGAGAGTGCACCATACGCGGATCCT
TATCGCTATCGATTCACACAAAAAACCAACACACAGATGTAATGAAAATAAAGATATTTTATTGCGGCCA
TCGTGATGGCAGGTTGGGCGTCGCTTGGTCGGTCATTTCGAACCCCAGAGTCCCGCTCAGAAGAACTCGT
CAAGAAGGCGATAGAAGGCGATGCGCTGCGAATCGGGAGCGGCGATACCGTAAAGCACGAGGAAGCGGTC
AGCCCATTCGCCGCCAAGCTCTTCAGCAATATCACGGGTAGCCAACGCTATGTCCTGATAGCGGTCCGCC
ACACCCAGCCGGCCACAGTCGATGAATCCAGAAAAGCGGCCATTTTCCACCATGATATTCGGCAAGCAGG
CATCGCCATGGGTCACGACGAGATCCTCGCCGTCGGGCATGCGCGCCTTGAGCCTGGCGAACAGTTCGGC
TGGCGCGAGCCCCTGATGCTCTTCGTCCAGATCATCCTGATCGACAAGACCGGCTTCCATCCGAGTACGT
GCTCGCTCGATGCGATGTTTCGCTTGGTGGTCGAATGGGCAGGTAGCCGGATCAAGCGTATGCAGCCGCC
GCATTGCATCAGCCATGATGGATACTTTCTCGGCAGGAGCAAGGTGAGATGACAGGAGATCCTGCCCCGG
CACTTCGCCCAATAGCAGCCAGTCCCTTCCCGCTTCAGTGACAACGTCGAGCACAGCTGCGCAAGGAACG
CCCGTCGTGGCCAGCCACGATAGCCGCGCTGCCTCGTCCTGCAGTTCATTCAGGGCACCGGACAGGTCGG
TCTTGACAAAAAGAACCGGGCGCCCCTGCGCTGACAGCCGGAACACGGCGGCATCAGAGCAGCCGATTGT
CTGTTGTGCCCAGTCATAGCCGAATAGCCTCTCCACCCAAGCGGCCGGAGAACCTGCGTGCAATCCATCT
TGTTCAATCATGGTGGCTCTAGCCTTAAGTTCGAGACTGTTGTGTCAGAAGAATCAAGCTTTTTGCAAAA
GCCTAGGCCTCCAAAAAAGCCTCCTCACTACTTCTGGAATAGCTCAGAGGCCGAGGCG
Features (pLannotate 1.2.2; 21 found; start..end, strand, type, name):
    356..407     +  misc_feature   bom (fragment): basis of mobility region from pBR322
    435..863     -  rep_origin     f1 ori (sequence partly withheld): f1 bacteriophage origin of replication; arrow indicates direction of (+) strand synthesis
    867..934     -  CDS            lacZα (fragment): LacZα fragment of β-galactosidase; lacZ fragment
    958..1026    +  CDS            large T antigen (fragment): large T antigen from SV40 (simian virus 40)
   1049..1170    +  polyA_signal   SV40 poly(A) signal: SV40 polyadenylation signal
   1188..1205    +  promoter       T3 promoter (fragment): promoter for bacteriophage T3 RNA polymerase
   1249..2214    -  CDS            TNRC6C (fragment): TNR6C_HUMAN - Also known as KIAA1582. Experimental evidence at protein level: Swiss-Prot protein existence level 1. Plays a role in RNA-mediated gene silencing by micro-RNAs (miRNAs). Required for miRNA-dependent translational repression of complementary mRNAs by argonaute family proteins. As scaffoldng protein associates with argonaute proteins bound to partially complementary mRNAs and simultaneously can recruit CCR4-NOT and PAN deadenylase complexes. From Homo sapiens (Human).
   2241..2268    -  CDS            3xHA (fragment): three tandem HA epitope tags
   2296..2370    -  CDS            N (fragment): REGN_LAMBD - Experimental evidence at protein level: Swiss-Prot protein existence level 1. Plays a role as a transcriptional antitermination factor that allows the virus to initiate its lytic phase. Activates expression of the delayed viral early genes by modifying host RNA polymerase (RNAP) into a form that is resistant to termination signals. This antitermination function requires the host NusA protein which serves to stabilize the interaction between antitermination protein N and host RNA polymerase. From Escherichia phage lambda (Bacteriophage lambda).
   2380..2398    -  promoter       T7 promoter: promoter for bacteriophage T7 RNA polymerase
   2443..2575    -  intron         chimeric intron: chimera between introns from human β-globin and immunoglobulin heavy chain genes
   2736..2947    -  promoter       CMV promoter: human cytomegalovirus (CMV) immediate early promoter
   2948..3325    -  enhancer       CMV enhancer: human cytomegalovirus immediate early enhancer
   3538..4126    -  rep_origin     ori: high-copy-number ColE1/pMB1/pBR322/pUC origin of replication
   4297..5157    -  CDS            AmpR: β-lactamase; bla; confers resistance to ampicillin, carbenicillin, and related antibiotics
   5158..5262    -  promoter       AmpR promoter: bla
   5357..5392    +  CDS            rop (fragment): Rop protein, which maintains plasmids at low copy number; rop
   5494..5548    +  misc_feature   bom (fragment): basis of mobility region from pBR322
   5568..5616    -  polyA_signal   poly(A) signal: synthetic polyadenylation signal
   5683..6474    -  CDS            neo: KKA2_KLEPN - Also known as kan, nptII. Experimental evidence at protein level: Swiss-Prot protein existence level 1. Resistance to kanamycin, neomycin, paromomycin, ribostamycin, butirosin and gentamicin B. From Klebsiella pneumoniae.
   6525..291     -  promoter       SV40 promoter (across the origin): SV40 enhancer and early promoter
