[The description below was written by a language model from this plasmid's Addgene catalogue record and pLannotate feature annotations shown in this document.]
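Description:
pMCh-133 is a 6,591 bp mammalian expression plasmid built on the pCiNeo-NHA backbone that expresses the C-terminal effector domain (CED, amino acids 1369–1690) of human TNRC6C, a GW182-family scaffold protein involved in miRNA-mediated silencing. It is propagated in E. coli through a high-copy ColE1/pUC-type origin with ampicillin selection (AmpR under its own bla promoter), and it also carries an f1 origin. For mammalian cells there is a separate neomycin phosphotransferase cassette driven by the SV40 enhancer/early promoter and terminated by a synthetic poly(A) signal, which would allow G418 selection of stable transfectants.

The expression unit consists of the CMV immediate-early enhancer and promoter, followed by a chimeric β-globin/immunoglobulin intron that typically improves transcript processing, a T7 promoter, the tagged open reading frame, and the SV40 poly(A) signal. The 969 bp insert was cloned between SbfI (destroyed) and NotI sites, in frame with the backbone-encoded N-terminal NHA tag. According to the feature table, this tag combines a short fragment of the bacteriophage lambda N protein with an HA epitope. The lambda N peptide is commonly used to tether a fusion protein to reporter mRNAs carrying boxB hairpins, while HA permits detection or immunoprecipitation. The record itself states only that the plasmid is for expression of NHA-tagged TNRC6C CED in mammalian cells. The associated work concerns GW182-mediated recruitment of the CCR4-NOT deadenylase complex through W-containing motifs, so the construct suits assays of the repressive activity and interactions of this isolated domain.
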