Addgene plasmid #92256: pMCh-133
Purpose: Plasmid for expression of NHA-tagged human TNRC6C CED in mammalian cells
Depositing lab: Marina Chekulaeva & Witold Filipowicz. Depositing organization: Friedrich Miescher Institute for Biomedical Research. Publication: miRNA repression involves GW182-mediated recruitment of CCR4-NOT through conserved W-containing motifs. Chekulaeva M, Mathys H, Zipprich JT, Attig J, Colic M, Parker R, Filipowicz W. Nat Struct Mol Biol. 2011 Oct 7;18(11):1218-26. doi: 10.1038/nsmb.2166. PubMed 21984184.
Backbone
  Vector backbone: pCiNeo-NHA
  Backbone size w/o insert (bp): 5622
  Total vector size (bp): 6591
  Vector type: Mammalian Expression
Growth in bacteria
  Bacterial resistance: Ampicillin, 100 μg/mL
  Growth temperature: 37°C
  Growth strain: DH5alpha
  Copy number: High Copy
Gene/Insert
  Gene/Insert name: TNRC6C CED
  Species: H. sapiens (human)
  Insert size (bp): 969
  Mutation: .C-terminal effector domain (CED): aa 1369-1690
  GenBank ID: NM_001142640.1
  Entrez Gene: TNRC6C
  Promoter: CMV
  Tag / fusion protein: NHA (N terminal on backbone)
  Cloning method: Restriction Enzyme; 5′ cloning site SbfI (destroyed during cloning); 3′ cloning site NotI (not destroyed)
  Sequencing primers: 5′ CACAGGTGTCCACTCCCAGTTC; 3′ ACTGCATTCTAGTTGTGGTTTGTCC
Terms and licenses: Academic/Nonprofit Terms; Industry Terms: Not Available to Industry
How to cite: pMCh-133 was a gift from Marina Chekulaeva & Witold Filipowicz (Addgene plasmid # 92256 ; http://n2t.net/addgene:92256 ; RRID:Addgene_92256)
